Addgene plasmid #86322: PX458_KDM3A_2
Purpose: Encodes gRNA for 3' target of human KDM3A
Depositing lab: Eric Mendenhall & Richard M. Myers. Depositing organization: University of Alabama in Huntsville. Publication: CETCh-seq: CRISPR epitope tagging ChIP-seq of DNA-binding proteins. Savic D, Partridge EC, Newberry KM, Smith SB, Meadows SK, Roberts BS, Mackiewicz M, Mendenhall EM, Myers RM. Genome Res. 2015 Sep 9. 10.1101/gr.193540.115 PubMed 26355004.
Backbone
  Vector backbone: PX458
  Vector type: CRISPR
Growth in bacteria
  Bacterial resistance: Ampicillin, 100 μg/mL
  Growth temperature: 37°C
  Growth strain: DH5alpha
  Copy number: High Copy
Gene/Insert
  Gene/Insert name: gRNA against KDM3A
  gRNA/shRNA sequence: GTAATTCATTTCCAATGTGC
  Species: H. sapiens (human)
  Entrez Gene: KDM3A (a.k.a. JHDM2A, JHMD2A, JMJD1, JMJD1A, TSGA)
  Cloning method: Gibson Cloning
  Sequencing primers: 5′ pBR322ori-F
Terms and licenses: Academic/Nonprofit Terms; Industry Terms: Not Available to Industry
Depositor comments: Note: This plasmid is part of the Mendenhall and Meyers CRISPR-based Tagging system to add a tag (currently using FLAG) to endogenous proteins. Please see https://www.addgene.org/crispr/tagging/ for more details.
How to cite: PX458_KDM3A_2 was a gift from Eric Mendenhall & Richard M. Myers (Addgene plasmid # 86322 ; http://n2t.net/addgene:86322 ; RRID:Addgene_86322)
