[The description below was written by a language model from this plasmid's Addgene catalogue record and pLannotate feature annotations shown in this document.]
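Description:
PX458_KDM3A_2 is a mammalian CRISPR expression plasmid built on the PX458 backbone that delivers both a guide RNA and Streptococcus pyogenes Cas9 from a single vector. It is maintained in E. coli as a high-copy plasmid through a ColE1/pUC-type origin and selected with ampicillin via the β-lactamase gene. The backbone also carries an M13/f1-type phage origin, a single annotated AAV2 inverted terminal repeat, and small bom and rop fragments. These are backbone remnants rather than working parts of the payload.

The construct contains two expression units. A human U6 RNA polymerase III promoter drives a guide RNA made of a 20-nt spacer against human KDM3A, inserted by Gibson cloning, fused to the S. pyogenes gRNA scaffold. A second, partial scaffold fragment is annotated immediately downstream. A hybrid CMV enhancer/chicken β-actin promoter with a hybrid intron drives the full Cas9 coding sequence, which the annotation software splits into N- and C-terminal portions that lie directly adjacent. Cas9 is followed by a nucleoplasmin nuclear localization signal, an EGFP reporter and a bovine growth hormone polyadenylation signal. The short gap between the NLS and EGFP is unannotated, so the table does not state the linking element. EGFP in the same unit gives a fluorescent marker for identifying or sorting transfected cells.

According to the record, the guide targets the 3′ end of KDM3A. The plasmid belongs to a CRISPR-based tagging system that adds an epitope tag, currently FLAG, to endogenous proteins, developed for ChIP-seq of DNA-binding proteins. Cas9 cleavage near the end of the gene would promote tag insertion. The tag donor template is not part of this plasmid.
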