Features (pLannotate 1.2.2; 19 found; start..end, strand, type, name):
     17..257     +  promoter       U6 promoter: RNA polymerase III promoter for human U6 snRNA
    286..361     +  misc_RNA       gRNA scaffold: guide RNA scaffold for the Streptococcus pyogenes CRISPR/Cas9 system
    368..411     +  misc_RNA       gRNA scaffold (fragment): guide RNA scaffold for the Streptococcus pyogenes CRISPR/Cas9 system
    458..743     +  enhancer       CMV enhancer: human cytomegalovirus immediate early enhancer; contains an 18-bp deletion relative to the standard CMV enhancer
    745..1022    +  promoter       chicken β-actin promoter: No description available
   1023..1251    +  intron         hybrid intron: hybrid between chicken β-actin (CBA) and minute virus of mice (MMV) introns (Gray et al., 2011)
   1389..2990    +  CDS            Cas9(N): N-terminal portion of Streptococcus pyogenes Cas9 (Zetsche et al., 2015)
   2991..5489    +  CDS            Cas9(C): C-terminal portion of Streptococcus pyogenes Cas9 (Zetsche et al., 2015)
   5490..5537    +  CDS            nucleoplasmin NLS: bipartite nuclear localization signal from nucleoplasmin
   5607..6320    +  CDS            EGFP: EGFP is a basic (constitutively fluorescent) green fluorescent protein published in 1996, derived from Aequorea victoria. It is reported to be a rapidly-maturing weak dimer with moderate acid sensitivity.
   6354..6465    +  polyA_signal   bGH poly(A) signal: bovine growth hormone polyadenylation signal
   6570..6710    +  repeat_region  AAV2 ITR: inverted terminal repeat of adeno-associated virus serotype 2 inverted
   6715..6766    -  misc_feature   bom (fragment): basis of mobility region from pBR322
   6785..7165    +  rep_origin     M13 ori (sequence partly withheld): M13 bacteriophage origin of replication; arrow indicates direction of (+) strand synthesis
   7241..7290    -  misc_feature   bom (fragment): basis of mobility region from pBR322
   7392..7427    -  CDS            rop (fragment): Rop protein, which maintains plasmids at low copy number; rop
   7522..7626    +  promoter       AmpR promoter: bla
   7627..8487    +  CDS            AmpR: β-lactamase; bla; confers resistance to ampicillin, carbenicillin, and related antibiotics
   8658..9246    +  rep_origin     ori: high-copy-number ColE1/pMB1/pBR322/pUC origin of replication
>Addgene plasmid #86322 | PX458_KDM3A_2 | depositor full sequence | sequence record 168203 | Full Sequence
TTTTGCTCACATGTNNGAGGGCCTATTTCCCATGATTCCTTCATATTTGCATATACGATACAAGGCTGTT
AGAGAGATAATTGGAATTAATTTGACTGTAAACACAAAGATATTAGTACAAAATACGTGACGTAGAAAGT
AATAATTTCTTGGGTAGTTTGCAGTTTTAAAATTATGTTTTAAAATGGACTATCATATGCTTACCGTAAC
TTGAAAGTATTTCGATTTCTTGGCTTTATATATCTTGTGGAAAGGACGAAACACCGTAATTCATTTCCAA
TGTGCGTTTTAGAGCTAGAAATAGCAAGTTAAAATAAGGCTAGTCCGTTATCAACTTGAAAAAGTGGCAC
CGAGTCGGTGCTTTTTTGTTTTAGAGCTAGAAATAGCAAGTTAAAATAAGGCTAGTCCGTTTTTAGCGCG
TGCGCCAATTCTGCAGACAAATGGCTCTAGAGGTACCCGTTACATAACTTACGGTAAATGGCCCGCCTGG
CTGACCGCCCAACGACCCCCGCCCATTGACGTCAATAGTAACGCCAATAGGGACTTTCCATTGACGTCAA
TGGGTGGAGTATTTACGGTAAACTGCCCACTTGGCAGTACATCAAGTGTATCATATGCCAAGTACGCCCC
CTATTGACGTCAATGACGGTAAATGGCCCGCCTGGCATTGTGCCCAGTACATGACCTTATGGGACTTTCC
TACTTGGCAGTACATCTACGTATTAGTCATCGCTATTACCATGGTCGAGGTGAGCCCCACGTTCTGCTTC
ACTCTCCCCATCTCCCCCCCCTCCCCACCCCCAATTTTGTATTTATTTATTTTTTAATTATTTTGTGCAG
CGATGGGGGCGGGGGGGGGGGGGGGGCGCGCGCCAGGCGGGGCGGGGCGGGGCGAGGGGCGGGGCGGGGC
GAGGCGGAGAGGTGCGGCGGCAGCCAATCAGAGCGGCGCGCTCCGAAAGTTTCCTTTTATGGCGAGGCGG
CGGCGGCGGCGGCCCTATAAAAAGCGAAGCGCGCGGCGGGCGGGAGTCGCTGCGACGCTGCCTTCGCCCC
GTGCCCCGCTCCGCCGCCGCCTCGCGCCGCCCGCCCCGGCTCTGACTGACCGCGTTACTCCCACAGGTGA
GCGGGCGGGACGGCCCTTCTCCTCCGGGCTGTAATTAGCTGAGCAAGAGGTAAGGGTTTAAGGGATGGTT
GGTTGGTGGGGTATTAATGTTTAATTACCTGGAGCACCTGCCTGAAATCACTTTTTTTCAGGTTGGACCG
GTGCCACCATGGACTATAAGGACCACGACGGAGACTACAAGGATCATGATATTGATTACAAAGACGATGA
CGATAAGATGGCCCCAAAGAAGAAGCGGAAGGTCGGTATCCACGGAGTCCCAGCAGCCGACAAGAAGTAC
AGCATCGGCCTGGACATCGGCACCAACTCTGTGGGCTGGGCCGTGATCACCGACGAGTACAAGGTGCCCA
GCAAGAAATTCAAGGTGCTGGGCAACACCGACCGGCACAGCATCAAGAAGAACCTGATCGGAGCCCTGCT
GTTCGACAGCGGCGAAACAGCCGAGGCCACCCGGCTGAAGAGAACCGCCAGAAGAAGATACACCAGACGG
AAGAACCGGATCTGCTATCTGCAAGAGATCTTCAGCAACGAGATGGCCAAGGTGGACGACAGCTTCTTCC
ACAGACTGGAAGAGTCCTTCCTGGTGGAAGAGGATAAGAAGCACGAGCGGCACCCCATCTTCGGCAACAT
CGTGGACGAGGTGGCCTACCACGAGAAGTACCCCACCATCTACCACCTGAGAAAGAAACTGGTGGACAGC
ACCGACAAGGCCGACCTGCGGCTGATCTATCTGGCCCTGGCCCACATGATCAAGTTCCGGGGCCACTTCC
TGATCGAGGGCGACCTGAACCCCGACAACAGCGACGTGGACAAGCTGTTCATCCAGCTGGTGCAGACCTA
CAACCAGCTGTTCGAGGAAAACCCCATCAACGCCAGCGGCGTGGACGCCAAGGCCATCCTGTCTGCCAGA
CTGAGCAAGAGCAGACGGCTGGAAAATCTGATCGCCCAGCTGCCCGGCGAGAAGAAGAATGGCCTGTTCG
GAAACCTGATTGCCCTGAGCCTGGGCCTGACCCCCAACTTCAAGAGCAACTTCGACCTGGCCGAGGATGC
CAAACTGCAGCTGAGCAAGGACACCTACGACGACGACCTGGACAACCTGCTGGCCCAGATCGGCGACCAG
TACGCCGACCTGTTTCTGGCCGCCAAGAACCTGTCCGACGCCATCCTGCTGAGCGACATCCTGAGAGTGA
ACACCGAGATCACCAAGGCCCCCCTGAGCGCCTCTATGATCAAGAGATACGACGAGCACCACCAGGACCT
GACCCTGCTGAAAGCTCTCGTGCGGCAGCAGCTGCCTGAGAAGTACAAAGAGATTTTCTTCGACCAGAGC
AAGAACGGCTACGCCGGCTACATTGACGGCGGAGCCAGCCAGGAAGAGTTCTACAAGTTCATCAAGCCCA
TCCTGGAAAAGATGGACGGCACCGAGGAACTGCTCGTGAAGCTGAACAGAGAGGACCTGCTGCGGAAGCA
GCGGACCTTCGACAACGGCAGCATCCCCCACCAGATCCACCTGGGAGAGCTGCACGCCATTCTGCGGCGG
CAGGAAGATTTTTACCCATTCCTGAAGGACAACCGGGAAAAGATCGAGAAGATCCTGACCTTCCGCATCC
CCTACTACGTGGGCCCTCTGGCCAGGGGAAACAGCAGATTCGCCTGGATGACCAGAAAGAGCGAGGAAAC
CATCACCCCCTGGAACTTCGAGGAAGTGGTGGACAAGGGCGCTTCCGCCCAGAGCTTCATCGAGCGGATG
ACCAACTTCGATAAGAACCTGCCCAACGAGAAGGTGCTGCCCAAGCACAGCCTGCTGTACGAGTACTTCA
CCGTGTATAACGAGCTGACCAAAGTGAAATACGTGACCGAGGGAATGAGAAAGCCCGCCTTCCTGAGCGG
CGAGCAGAAAAAGGCCATCGTGGACCTGCTGTTCAAGACCAACCGGAAAGTGACCGTGAAGCAGCTGAAA
GAGGACTACTTCAAGAAAATCGAGTGCTTCGACTCCGTGGAAATCTCCGGCGTGGAAGATCGGTTCAACG
CCTCCCTGGGCACATACCACGATCTGCTGAAAATTATCAAGGACAAGGACTTCCTGGACAATGAGGAAAA
CGAGGACATTCTGGAAGATATCGTGCTGACCCTGACACTGTTTGAGGACAGAGAGATGATCGAGGAACGG
CTGAAAACCTATGCCCACCTGTTCGACGACAAAGTGATGAAGCAGCTGAAGCGGCGGAGATACACCGGCT
GGGGCAGGCTGAGCCGGAAGCTGATCAACGGCATCCGGGACAAGCAGTCCGGCAAGACAATCCTGGATTT
CCTGAAGTCCGACGGCTTCGCCAACAGAAACTTCATGCAGCTGATCCACGACGACAGCCTGACCTTTAAA
GAGGACATCCAGAAAGCCCAGGTGTCCGGCCAGGGCGATAGCCTGCACGAGCACATTGCCAATCTGGCCG
GCAGCCCCGCCATTAAGAAGGGCATCCTGCAGACAGTGAAGGTGGTGGACGAGCTCGTGAAAGTGATGGG
CCGGCACAAGCCCGAGAACATCGTGATCGAAATGGCCAGAGAGAACCAGACCACCCAGAAGGGACAGAAG
AACAGCCGCGAGAGAATGAAGCGGATCGAAGAGGGCATCAAAGAGCTGGGCAGCCAGATCCTGAAAGAAC
ACCCCGTGGAAAACACCCAGCTGCAGAACGAGAAGCTGTACCTGTACTACCTGCAGAATGGGCGGGATAT
GTACGTGGACCAGGAACTGGACATCAACCGGCTGTCCGACTACGATGTGGACCATATCGTGCCTCAGAGC
TTTCTGAAGGACGACTCCATCGACAACAAGGTGCTGACCAGAAGCGACAAGAACCGGGGCAAGAGCGACA
ACGTGCCCTCCGAAGAGGTCGTGAAGAAGATGAAGAACTACTGGCGGCAGCTGCTGAACGCCAAGCTGAT
TACCCAGAGAAAGTTCGACAATCTGACCAAGGCCGAGAGAGGCGGCCTGAGCGAACTGGATAAGGCCGGC
TTCATCAAGAGACAGCTGGTGGAAACCCGGCAGATCACAAAGCACGTGGCACAGATCCTGGACTCCCGGA
TGAACACTAAGTACGACGAGAATGACAAGCTGATCCGGGAAGTGAAAGTGATCACCCTGAAGTCCAAGCT
GGTGTCCGATTTCCGGAAGGATTTCCAGTTTTACAAAGTGCGCGAGATCAACAACTACCACCACGCCCAC
GACGCCTACCTGAACGCCGTCGTGGGAACCGCCCTGATCAAAAAGTACCCTAAGCTGGAAAGCGAGTTCG
TGTACGGCGACTACAAGGTGTACGACGTGCGGAAGATGATCGCCAAGAGCGAGCAGGAAATCGGCAAGGC
TACCGCCAAGTACTTCTTCTACAGCAACATCATGAACTTTTTCAAGACCGAGATTACCCTGGCCAACGGC
GAGATCCGGAAGCGGCCTCTGATCGAGACAAACGGCGAAACCGGGGAGATCGTGTGGGATAAGGGCCGGG
ATTTTGCCACCGTGCGGAAAGTGCTGAGCATGCCCCAAGTGAATATCGTGAAAAAGACCGAGGTGCAGAC
AGGCGGCTTCAGCAAAGAGTCTATCCTGCCCAAGAGGAACAGCGATAAGCTGATCGCCAGAAAGAAGGAC
TGGGACCCTAAGAAGTACGGCGGCTTCGACAGCCCCACCGTGGCCTATTCTGTGCTGGTGGTGGCCAAAG
TGGAAAAGGGCAAGTCCAAGAAACTGAAGAGTGTGAAAGAGCTGCTGGGGATCACCATCATGGAAAGAAG
CAGCTTCGAGAAGAATCCCATCGACTTTCTGGAAGCCAAGGGCTACAAAGAAGTGAAAAAGGACCTGATC
ATCAAGCTGCCTAAGTACTCCCTGTTCGAGCTGGAAAACGGCCGGAAGAGAATGCTGGCCTCTGCCGGCG
AACTGCAGAAGGGAAACGAACTGGCCCTGCCCTCCAAATATGTGAACTTCCTGTACCTGGCCAGCCACTA
TGAGAAGCTGAAGGGCTCCCCCGAGGATAATGAGCAGAAACAGCTGTTTGTGGAACAGCACAAGCACTAC
CTGGACGAGATCATCGAGCAGATCAGCGAGTTCTCCAAGAGAGTGATCCTGGCCGACGCTAATCTGGACA
AAGTGCTGTCCGCCTACAACAAGCACCGGGATAAGCCCATCAGAGAGCAGGCCGAGAATATCATCCACCT
GTTTACCCTGACCAATCTGGGAGCCCCTGCCGCCTTCAAGTACTTTGACACCACCATCGACCGGAAGAGG
TACACCAGCACCAAAGAGGTGCTGGACGCCACCCTGATCCACCAGAGCATCACCGGCCTGTACGAGACAC
GGATCGACCTGTCTCAGCTGGGAGGCGACAAAAGGCCGGCGGCCACGAAAAAGGCCGGCCAGGCAAAAAA
GAAAAAGGAATTCGGCAGTGGAGAGGGCAGAGGAAGTCTGCTAACATGCGGTGACGTCGAGGAGAATCCT
GGCCCAGTGAGCAAGGGCGAGGAGCTGTTCACCGGGGTGGTGCCCATCCTGGTCGAGCTGGACGGCGACG
TAAACGGCCACAAGTTCAGCGTGTCCGGCGAGGGCGAGGGCGATGCCACCTACGGCAAGCTGACCCTGAA
GTTCATCTGCACCACCGGCAAGCTGCCCGTGCCCTGGCCCACCCTCGTGACCACCCTGACCTACGGCGTG
CAGTGCTTCAGCCGCTACCCCGACCACATGAAGCAGCACGACTTCTTCAAGTCCGCCATGCCCGAAGGCT
ACGTCCAGGAGCGCACCATCTTCTTCAAGGACGACGGCAACTACAAGACCCGCGCCGAGGTGAAGTTCGA
GGGCGACACCCTGGTGAACCGCATCGAGCTGAAGGGCATCGACTTCAAGGAGGACGGCAACATCCTGGGG
CACAAGCTGGAGTACAACTACAACAGCCACAACGTCTATATCATGGCCGACAAGCAGAAGAACGGCATCA
AGGTGAACTTCAAGATCCGCCACAACATCGAGGACGGCAGCGTGCAGCTCGCCGACCACTACCAGCAGAA
CACCCCCATCGGCGACGGCCCCGTGCTGCTGCCCGACAACCACTACCTGAGCACCCAGTCCGCCCTGAGC
AAAGACCCCAACGAGAAGCGCGATCACATGGTCCTGCTGGAGTTCGTGACCGCCGCCGGGATCACTCTCG
GCATGGACGAGCTGTACAAGGAATTCTAACTAGAGCTCGCTGATCAGCCTCGACTGTGCCTTCTAGTTGC
CAGCCATCTGTTGTTTGCCCCTCCCCCGTGCCTTCCTTGACCCTGGAAGGTGCCACTCCCACTGTCCTTT
CCTAATAAAATGAGGAAATTGCATCGCATTGTCTGAGTAGGTGTCATTCTATTCTGGGGGGTGGGGTGGG
GCAGGACAGCAAGGGGGAGGATTGGGAAGAGAATAGCAGGCATGCTGGGGAGCGGCCGCAGGAACCCCTA
GTGATGGAGTTGGCCACTCCCTCTCTGCGCGCTCGCTCGCTCACTGAGGCCGGGCGACCAAAGGTCGCCC
GACGCCCGGGCTTTGCCCGGGCGGCCTCAGTGAGCGAGCGAGCGCGCAGCTGCCTGCAGGGGCGCCTGAT
GCGGTATTTTCTCCTTACGCATCTGTGCGGTATTTCACACCGCATA
[142 nt withheld, positions 6767-6908]
C
[141 nt withheld, positions 6910-7050]
CCTTTGACGTTGGAGTCCACGTTCTTT
[37 nt withheld, positions 7078-7114]
ACCCTATCTCGGGCTATTCTTTTGATTTATAAGGGATTTTGCCGATTTCGGCCTATTGGTTAAAAAATGA
GCTGATTTAACAAAAATTTAACGCGAATTTTAACAAAATATTAACGTTTACAATTTTATGGTGCACTCTC
AGTACAATCTGCTCTGATGCCGCATAGTTAAGCCAGCCCCGACACCCGCCAACACCCGCTGACGCGCCCT
GACGGGCTTGTCTGCTCCCGGCATCCGCTTACAGACAAGCTGTGACCGTCTCCGGGAGCTGCATGTGTCA
GAGGTTTTCACCGTCATCACCGAAACGCGCGAGACGAAAGGGCCTCGTGATACGCCTATTTTTATAGGTT
AATGTCATGATAATAATGGTTTCTTAGACGTCAGGTGGCACTTTTCGGGGAAATGTGCGCGGAACCCCTA
TTTGTTTATTTTTCTAAATACATTCAAATATGTATCCGCTCATGAGACAATAACCCTGATAAATGCTTCA
ATAATATTGAAAAAGGAAGAGTATGAGTATTCAACATTTCCGTGTCGCCCTTATTCCCTTTTTTGCGGCA
TTTTGCCTTCCTGTTTTTGCTCACCCAGAAACGCTGGTGAAAGTAAAAGATGCTGAAGATCAGTTGGGTG
CACGAGTGGGTTACATCGAACTGGATCTCAACAGCGGTAAGATCCTTGAGAGTTTTCGCCCCGAAGAACG
TTTTCCAATGATGAGCACTTTTAAAGTTCTGCTATGTGGCGCGGTATTATCCCGTATTGACGCCGGGCAA
GAGCAACTCGGTCGCCGCATACACTATTCTCAGAATGACTTGGTTGAGTACTCACCAGTCACAGAAAAGC
ATCTTACGGATGGCATGACAGTAAGAGAATTATGCAGTGCTGCCATAACCATGAGTGATAACACTGCGGC
CAACTTACTTCTGACAACGATCGGAGGACCGAAGGAGCTAACCGCTTTTTTGCACAACATGGGGGATCAT
GTAACTCGCCTTGATCGTTGGGAACCGGAGCTGAATGAAGCCATACCAAACGACGAGCGTGACACCACGA
TGCCTGTAGCAATGGCAACAACGTTGCGCAAACTATTAACTGGCGAACTACTTACTCTAGCTTCCCGGCA
ACAATTAATAGACTGGATGGAGGCGGATAAAGTTGCAGGACCACTTCTGCGCTCGGCCCTTCCGGCTGGC
TGGTTTATTGCTGATAAATCTGGAGCCGGTGAGCGTGGAAGCCGCGGTATCATTGCAGCACTGGGGCCAG
ATGGTAAGCCCTCCCGTATCGTAGTTATCTACACGACGGGGAGTCAGGCAACTATGGATGAACGAAATAG
ACAGATCGCTGAGATAGGTGCCTCACTGATTAAGCATTGGTAACTGTCAGACCAAGTTTACTCATATATA
CTTTAGATTGATTTAAAACTTCATTTTTAATTTAAAAGGATCTAGGTGAAGATCCTTTTTGATAATCTCA
TGACCAAAATCCCTTAACGTGAGTTTTCGTTCCACTGAGCGTCAGACCCCGTAGAAAAGATCAAAGGATC
TTCTTGAGATCCTTTTTTTCTGCGCGTAATCTGCTGCTTGCAAACAAAAAAACCACCGCTACCAGCGGTG
GTTTGTTTGCCGGATCAAGAGCTACCAACTCTTTTTCCGAAGGTAACTGGCTTCAGCAGAGCGCAGATAC
CAAATACTGTCCTTCTAGTGTAGCCGTAGTTAGGCCACCACTTCAAGAACTCTGTAGCACCGCCTACATA
CCTCGCTCTGCTAATCCTGTTACCAGTGGCTGCTGCCAGTGGCGATAAGTCGTGTCTTACCGGGTTGGAC
TCAAGACGATAGTTACCGGATAAGGCGCAGCGGTCGGGCTGAACGGGGGGTTCGTGCACACAGCCCAGCT
TGGAGCGAACGACCTACACCGAACTGAGATACCTACAGCGTGAGCTATGAGAAAGCGCCACGCTTCCCGA
AGGGAGAAAGGCGGACAGGTATCCGGTAAGCGGCAGGGTCGGAACAGGAGAGCGCACGAGGGAGCTTCCA
GGGGGAAACGCCTGGTATCTTTATAGTCCTGTCGGGTTTCGCCACCTCTGACTTGAGCGTCGATTTTTGT
GATGCTCGTCAGGGGGGCGGAGCCTATGGAAAAACGCCAGCAACGCGGCCTTTTTACGGTTCCTGGCCTT
TTGCTGGCC
