>Addgene plasmid #86322 | PX458_KDM3A_2 | addgene partial sequence | sequence record 170861 | Addgene Partial NGS Result
GACTATAAGGACCACGACGGAGACTACAAGGATCATGATATTGATTACAAAGACGATGACGATAAGATGG
CCCCAAAGAAGAAGCGGAAGGTCGGTATCCACGGAGTCCCAGCAGCCGACAAGAAGTACAGCATCGGCCT
GGACATCGGCACCAACTCTGTGGGCTGGGCCGTGATCACCGACGAGTACAAGGTGCCCAGCAAGAAATTC
AAGGTGCTGGGCAACACCGACCGGCACAGCATCAAGAAGAACCTGATCGGAGCCCTGCTGTTCGACAGCG
GCGAAACAGCCGAGGCCACCCGGCTGAAGAGAACCGCCAGAAGAAGATACACCAGACGGAAGAACCGGAT
CTGCTATCTGCAAGAGATCTTCAGCAACGAGATGGCCAAGGTGGACGACAGCTTCTTCCACAGACTGGAA
GAGTCCTTCCTGGTGGAAGAGGATAAGAAGCACGAGCGGCACCCCATCTTCGGCAACATCGTGGACGAGG
TGGCCTACCACGAGAAGTACCCCACCATCTACCACCTGAGAAAGAAACTGGTGGACAGCACCGACAAGGC
CGACCTGCGGCTGATCTATCTGGCCCTGGCCCACATGATCAAGTTCCGGGGCCACTTCCTGATCGAGGGC
GACCTGAACCCCGACAACAGCGACGTGGACAAGCTGTTCATCCAGCTGGTGCAGACCTACAACCAGCTGT
TCGAGGAAAACCCCATCAACGCCAGCGGCGTGGACGCCAAGGCCATCCTGTCTGCCAGACTGAGCAAGAG
CAGACGGCTGGAAAATCTGATCGCCCAGCTGCCCGGCGAGAAGAAGAATGGCCTGTTCGGAAACCTGATT
GCCCTGAGCCTGGGCCTGACCCCCAACTTCAAGAGCAACTTCGACCTGGCCGAGGATGCCAAACTGCAGC
TGAGCAAGGACACCTACGACGACGACCTGGACAACCTGCTGGCCCAGATCGGCGACCAGTACGCCGACCT
GTTTCTGGCCGCCAAGAACCTGTCCGACGCCATCCTGCTGAGCGACATCCTGAGAGTGAACACCGAGATC
ACCAAGGCCCCCCTGAGCGCCTCTATGATCAAGAGATACGACGAGCACCACCAGGACCTGACCCTGCTGA
AAGCTCTCGTGCGGCAGCAGCTGCCTGAGAAGTACAAAGAGATTTTCTTCGACCAGAGCAAGAACGGCTA
CGCCGGCTACATTGACGGCGGAGCCAGCCAGGAAGAGTTCTACAAGTTCATCAAGCCCATCCTGGAAAAG
ATGGACGGCACCGAGGAACTGCTCGTGAAGCTGAACAGAGAGGACCTGCTGCGGAAGCAGCGGACCTTCG
ACAACGGCAGCATCCCCCACCAGATCCACCTGGGAGAGCTGCACGCCATTCTGCGGCGGCAGGAAGATTT
TTACCCATTCCTGAAGGACAACCGGGAAAAGATCGAGAAGATCCTGACCTTCCGCATCCCCTACTACGTG
GGCCCTCTGGCCAGGGGAAACAGCAGATTCGCCTGGATGACCAGAAAGAGCGAGGAAACCATCACCCCCT
GGAACTTCGAGGAAGTGGTGGACAAGGGCGCTTCCGCCCAGAGCTTCATCGAGCGGATGACCAACTTCGA
TAAGAACCTGCCCAACGAGAAGGTGCTGCCCAAGCACAGCCTGCTGTACGAGTACTTCACCGTGTATAAC
GAGCTGACCAAAGTGAAATACGTGACCGAGGGAATGAGAAAGCCCGCCTTCCTGAGCGGCGAGCAGAAAA
AGGCCATCGTGGACCTGCTGTTCAAGACCAACCGGAAAGTGACCGTGAAGCAGCTGAAAGAGGACTACTT
CAAGAAAATCGAGTGCTTCGACTCCGTGGAAATCTCCGGCGTGGAAGATCGGTTCAACGCCTCCCTGGGC
ACATACCACGATCTGCTGAAAATTATCAAGGACAAGGACTTCCTGGACAATGAGGAAAACGAGGACATTC
TGGAAGATATCGTGCTGACCCTGACACTGTTTGAGGACAGAGAGATGATCGAGGAACGGCTGAAAACCTA
TGCCCACCTGTTCGACGACAAAGTGATGAAGCAGCTGAAGCGGCGGAGATACACCGGCTGGGGCAGGCTG
AGCCGGAAGCTGATCAACGGCATCCGGGACAAGCAGTCCGGCAAGACAATCCTGGATTTCCTGAAGTCCG
ACGGCTTCGCCAACAGAAACTTCATGCAGCTGATCCACGACGACAGCCTGACCTTTAAAGAGGACATCCA
GAAAGCCCAGGTGTCCGGCCAGGGCGATAGCCTGCACGAGCACATTGCCAATCTGGCCGGCAGCCCCGCC
ATTAAGAAGGGCATCCTGCAGACAGTGAAGGTGGTGGACGAGCTCGTGAAAGTGATGGGCCGGCACAAGC
CCGAGAACATCGTGATCGAAATGGCCAGAGAGAACCAGACCACCCAGAAGGGACAGAAGAACAGCCGCGA
GAGAATGAAGCGGATCGAAGAGGGCATCAAAGAGCTGGGCAGCCAGATCCTGAAAGAACACCCCGTGGAA
AACACCCAGCTGCAGAACGAGAAGCTGTACCTGTACTACCTGCAGAATGGGCGGGATATGTACGTGGACC
AGGAACTGGACATCAACCGGCTGTCCGACTACGATGTGGACCATATCGTGCCTCAGAGCTTTCTGAAGGA
CGACTCCATCGACAACAAGGTGCTGACCAGAAGCGACAAGAACCGGGGCAAGAGCGACAACGTGCCCTCC
GAAGAGGTCGTGAAGAAGATGAAGAACTACTGGCGGCAGCTGCTGAACGCCAAGCTGATTACCCAGAGAA
AGTTCGACAATCTGACCAAGGCCGAGAGAGGCGGCCTGAGCGAACTGGATAAGGCCGGCTTCATCAAGAG
ACAGCTGGTGGAAACCCGGCAGATCACAAAGCACGTGGCACAGATCCTGGACTCCCGGATGAACACTAAG
TACGACGAGAATGACAAGCTGATCCGGGAAGTGAAAGTGATCACCCTGAAGTCCAAGCTGGTGTCCGATT
TCCGGAAGGATTTCCAGTTTTACAAAGTGCGCGAGATCAACAACTACCACCACGCCCACGACGCCTACCT
GAACGCCGTCGTGGGAACCGCCCTGATCAAAAAGTACCCTAAGCTGGAAAGCGAGTTCGTGTACGGCGAC
TACAAGGTGTACGACGTGCGGAAGATGATCGCCAAGAGCGAGCAGGAAATCGGCAAGGCTACCGCCAAGT
ACTTCTTCTACAGCAACATCATGAACTTTTTCAAGACCGAGATTACCCTGGCCAACGGCGAGATCCGGAA
GCGGCCTCTGATCGAGACAAACGGCGAAACCGGGGAGATCGTGTGGGATAAGGGCCGGGATTTTGCCACC
GTGCGGAAAGTGCTGAGCATGCCCCAAGTGAATATCGTGAAAAAGACCGAGGTGCAGACAGGCGGCTTCA
GCAAAGAGTCTATCCTGCCCAAGAGGAACAGCGATAAGCTGATCGCCAGAAAGAAGGACTGGGACCCTAA
GAAGTACGGCGGCTTCGACAGCCCCACCGTGGCCTATTCTGTGCTGGTGGTGGCCAAAGTGGAAAAGGGC
AAGTCCAAGAAACTGAAGAGTGTGAAAGAGCTGCTGGGGATCACCATCATGGAAAGAAGCAGCTTCGAGA
AGAATCCCATCGACTTTCTGGAAGCCAAGGGCTACAAAGAAGTGAAAAAGGACCTGATCATCAAGCTGCC
TAAGTACTCCCTGTTCGAGCTGGAAAACGGCCGGAAGAGAATGCTGGCCTCTGCCGGCGAACTGCAGAAG
GGAAACGAACTGGCCCTGCCCTCCAAATATGTGAACTTCCTGTACCTGGCCAGCCACTATGAGAAGCTGA
AGGGCTCCCCCGAGGATAATGAGCAGAAACAGCTGTTTGTGGAACAGCACAAGCACTACCTGGACGAGAT
CATCGAGCAGATCAGCGAGTTCTCCAAGAGAGTGATCCTGGCCGACGCTAATCTGGACAAAGTGCTGTCC
GCCTACAACAAGCACCGGGATAAGCCCATCAGAGAGCAGGCCGAGAATATCATCCACCTGTTTACCCTGA
CCAATCTGGGAGCCCCTGCCGCCTTCAAGTACTTTGACACCACCATCGACCGGAAGAGGTACACCAGCAC
CAAAGAGGTGCTGGACGCCACCCTGATCCACCAGAGCATCACCGGCCTGTACGAGACACGGATCGACCTG
TCTCAGCTGGGAGGCGACAAAAGGCCGGCGGCCACGAAAAAGGCCGGCCAGGCAAAAAAGAAAAAGGAAT
TCGGCAGTGGAGAGGGCAGAGGAAGTCTGCTAACATGCGGTGACGTCGAGGAGAATCCTGGCCCAGTGAG
CAAGGGCGAGGAGCTGTTCACCGGGGTGGTGCCCATCCTGGTCGAGCTGGACGGCGACGTAAACGGCCAC
AAGTTCAGCGTGTCCGGCGAGGGCGAGGGCGATGCCACCTACGGCAAGCTGACCCTGAAGTTCATCTGCA
CCACCGGCAAGCTGCCCGTGCCCTGGCCCACCCTCGTGACCACCCTGACCTACGGCGTGCAGTGCTTCAG
CCGCTACCCCGACCACATGAAGCAGCACGACTTCTTCAAGTCCGCCATGCCCGAAGGCTACGTCCAGGAG
CGCACCATCTTCTTCAAGGACGACGGCAACTACAAGACCCGCGCCGAGGTGAAGTTCGAGGGCGACACCC
TGGTGAACCGCATCGAGCTGAAGGGCATCGACTTCAAGGAGGACGGCAACATCCTGGGGCACAAGCTGGA
GTACAACTACAACAGCCACAACGTCTATATCATGGCCGACAAGCAGAAGAACGGCATCAAGGTGAACTTC
AAGATCCGCCACAACATCGAGGACGGCAGCGTGCAGCTCGCCGACCACTACCAGCAGAACACCCCCATCG
GCGACGGCCCCGTGCTGCTGCCCGACAACCACTACCTGAGCACCCAGTCCGCCCTGAGCAAAGACCCCAA
CGAGAAGCGCGATCACATGGTCCTGCTGGAGTTCGTGACCGCCGCCGGGATCACTCTCGGCATGGACGAG
CTGTACAAGGAATTCTAACTAGAGCTCGCTGATCAGCCTCGACTGTGCCTTCTAGTTGCCAGCCATCTGT
TGTTTGCCCCTCCCCCGTGCCTTCCTTGACCCTGGAAGGTGCCACTCCCACTGTCCTTTCCTAATAAAAT
GAGGAAATTGCATCGCATTGTCTGAGTAGGTGTCATTCTATTCTGGGGGGTGGGGTGGGGCAGGACAGCA
AGGGGGAGGATTGGGAAGAGAATAGCAGGCATGCTGGGGAGCGGCCGCAGGAACCCCTAGTGATGGAGTT
GGCCACTCCCTCTCTGCGCGCTCGCTCGCTCACTGAGGCCGGGCGACCAAAGGTCGCCCGACGCCCGGGC
TTTGCCCGGGCGGCCTCAGTGAGCGAGCGAGCGCGCAGCTGCCTGCAGGGGCGCCTGATGCGGTATTTTC
TCCTTACGCATCTGTGCGGTATTTCACACCGCATA
[95 nt withheld, positions 5496-5590]
T
[46 nt withheld, positions 5592-5637]
C
[141 nt withheld, positions 5639-5779]
CCTTTGACGTTGGAGTCCACGTTCTTT
[37 nt withheld, positions 5807-5843]
ACTCTATCTCGGGCTATTCTTTTGATTTATAAGGGATTTTGCCGATTTCGGTCTATTGGTTAAAAAATGA
GCTGATTTAACAAAAATTTAACGCGAATTTTAACAAAATATTAACGTTTACAATTTTATGGTGCACTCTC
AGTACAATCTGCTCTGATGCCGCATAGTTAAGCCAGCCCCGACACCCGCCAACACCCGCTGACGCGCCCT
GACGGGCTTGTCTGCTCCCGGCATCCGCTTACAGACAAGCTGTGACCGTCTCCGGGAGCTGCATGTGTCA
GAGGTTTTCACCGTCATCACCGAAACGCGCGAGACGAAAGGGCCTCGTGATACGCCTATTTTTATAGGTT
AATGTCATGATAATAATGGTTTCTTAGACGTCAGGTGGCACTTTTCGGGGAAATGTGCGCGGAACCCCTA
TTTGTTTATTTTTCTAAATACATTCAAATATGTATCCGCTCATGAGACAATAACCCTGATAAATGCTTCA
ATAATATTGAAAAAGGAAGAGTATGAGTATTCAACATTTCCGTGTCGCCCTTATTCCCTTTTTTGCGGCA
TTTTGCCTTCCTGTTTTTGCTCACCCAGAAACGCTGGTGAAAGTAAAAGATGCTGAAGATCAGTTGGGTG
CACGAGTGGGTTACATCGAACTGGATCTCAACAGCGGTAAGATCCTTGAGAGTTTTCGCCCCGAAGAACG
TTTTCCAATGATGAGCACTTTTAAAGTTCTGCTATGTGGCGCGGTATTATCCCGTATTGACGCCGGGCAA
GAGCAACTCGGTCGCCGCATACACTATTCTCAGAATGACTTGGTTGAGTACTCACCAGTCACAGAAAAGC
ATCTTACGGATGGCATGACAGTAAGAGAATTATGCAGTGCTGCCATAACCATGAGTGATAACACTGCGGC
CAACTTACTTCTGACAACGATCGGAGGACCGAAGGAGCTAACCGCTTTTTTGCACAACATGGGGGATCAT
GTAACTCGCCTTGATCGTTGGGAACCGGAGCTGAATGAAGCCATACCAAACGACGAGCGTGACACCACGA
TGCCTGTAGCAATGGCAACAACGTTGCGCAAACTATTAACTGGCGAACTACTTACTCTAGCTTCCCGGCA
ACAATTAATAGACTGGATGGAGGCGGATAAAGTTGCAGGACCACTTCTGCGCTCGGCCCTTCCGGCTGGC
TGGTTTATTGCTGATAAATCTGGAGCCGGTGAGCGTGGAAGCCGCGGTATCATTGCAGCACTGGGGCCAG
ATGGTAAGCCCTCCCGTATCGTAGTTATCTACACGACGGGGAGTCAGGCAACTATGGATGAACGAAATAG
ACAGATCGCTGAGATAGGTGCCTCACTGATTAAGCATTGGTAACTGTCAGACCAAGTTTACTCATATATA
CTTTAGATTGATTTAAAACTTCATTTTTAATTTAAAAGGATCTAGGTGAAGATCCTTTTTGATAATCTCA
TGACCAAAATCCCTTAACGTGAGTTTTCGTTCCACTGAGCGTCAGACCCCGTAGAAAAGATCAAAGGATC
TTCTTGAGATCCTTTTTTTCTGCGCGTAATCTGCTGCTTGCAAACAAAAAAACCACCGCTACCAGCGGTG
GTTTGTTTGCCGGATCAAGAGCTACCAACTCTTTTTCCGAAGGTAACTGGCTTCAGCAGAGCGCAGATAC
CAAATACTGTTCTTCTAGTGTAGCCGTAGTTAGGCCACCACTTCAAGAACTCTGTAGCACCGCCTACATA
CCTCGCTCTGCTAATCCTGTTACCAGTGGCTGCTGCCAGTGGCGATAAGTCGTGTCTTACCGGGTTGGAC
TCAAGACGATAGTTACCGGATAAGGCGCAGCGGTCGGGCTGAACGGGGGGTTCGTGCACACAGCCCAGCT
TGGAGCGAACGACCTACACCGAACTGAGATACCTACAGCGTGAGCTATGAGAAAGCGCCACGCTTCCCGA
AGGGAGAAAGGCGGACAGGTATCCGGTAAGCGGCAGGGTCGGAACAGGAGAGCGCACGAGGGAGCTTCCA
GGGGGAAACGCCTGGTATCTTTATAGTCCTGTCGGGTTTCGCCACCTCTGACTTGAGCGTCGATTTTTGT
GATGCTCGTCAGGGGGGCGGAGCCTATGGAAAAACGCCAGCAACGCGGCCTTTTTACGGTTCCTGGCCTT
TTGCTGGCCTTTTGCTCACATGTGAGGGCCTATTTCCCATGATTCCTTCATATTTGCATATACGATACAA
GGCTGTTAGAGAGATAATTGGAATTAATTTGACTGTAAACACAAAGATATTAGTACAAAATACGTGACGT
AGAAAGTAATAATTTCTTGGGTAGTTTGCAGTTTTAAAATTATGTTTTAAAATGGACTATCATATGCTTA
CCGTAACTTGAAAGTATTTCGATTTCTTGGCTTTATATATCTTGTGGAAAGGACGAAACACCGTAATTCA
TTTCCAATGTGCGTTTTAGAGCTAGAAATAGCAAGTTAAAATAAGGCTAGTCCGTTATCAACTTGAAAAA
GTGGCACCGAGTCGGTGCTTTTTTGTTTTAGAGCTAGAAATAGCAAGTTAAAATAAGGCTAGTCCGTTTT
TAGCGCGTGCGCCAATTCTGCAGACAAATGGCTCTAGAGGTACC
